>Addgene plasmid #162458 | pJYDC1 | depositor full sequence | sequence record 314849 | 1 - 5169
TAATATCCTTTTCTATTTTTCGTTCCGTTACCAACTTTACACATACTTTTGCGGTATTTCACACCGCATA
GATCGGCAAGTGCACAAACAATACTTAAATAAATACTACTCAGTAATAACCTATTTCTTAGCATTTTTGA
CGAAATTTGCTATTTTGTTAGAGTCTTTTACACCATTTGTCTCCACACCTCCGCTTACATCAACACCAAT
AACGCCATTTAATCTAAGCGCATCACCAACATTTTCTGGCGTCAGTCCACCAGCTAACATAAAATGTAAG
CTTTCGGGGCTCTCTTGCCTTCCAACCCAGTCAGAAATCGAGTTCCAATCCAAAAGTTCACCTGTCCCAC
CTGCTTCTGAATCAAACAAGGGAATAAACGAATGAGGTTTCTGTGAAGCTGCACTGAGTAGTATGTTGCA
GTCTTTTGGAAATACGAGTCTTTTAATAACTGGCAAACCGAGGAACTCTTGGTATTCTTGCCACGACTCA
TCTCCATGCAGTTGGACGATATCAATGCCGTAATCATTGACCAGAGCCAAAACATCCTCCTTAGGTTGAT
TACGAAACACGCCAACCAAGTATTTCGGAGTGCCTGAACTATTTTTATATGCTTTTACAAGACTTGAAAT
TTTCCTTGCAATAACCGGGTCAATTGTTCTCTTTCTATTGGGCACACATATAATACCCAGCAAGTCAGCA
TCGGAATCTAGAGCACATTCTGCGGCCTCTGTGCTCTGCAAGCCGCAAACTTTCACCAATGGACCAGAAC
TACCTGTGAAATTAATAACAGACATACTCCAAGCTGCCTTTGTGTGCTTAATCACGTATACTCACGTGCT
CAATAGTCACCAATGCCCTCCCTCTTGGCCCTCTCCTTTTCTTTTTTCGACCGAATTAATTCTTAATCGG
CAAAAAAAGAAAAGCTCCGGATCAAGATTGTACGTAAGGTGACAAGCTATTTTTCAATAAAGAATATCTT
CCACTACTGCCATCTGGCGTCATAACTGCAAAGTACACATATATTACGATGCTGTTCTATTAAATGCTTC
CTATATTATATATATAGTAATGTCGTGATCTATGGTGCACTCTCAGTACAATCTGCTCTGATGCCGCATA
GTTAAGCCAGCCCCGACACCCGCCAACACCCGCTGACGCGCCCTTGAGACGAAAGGGCCTCGTGATACGC
CTATTTTTATAGGTTAATGTCATGATAATAATGGTTTCTTAGACGGATCGCTTGCCTGTAACTTACACGC
GCCTCGTATCTTTTAATGATGGAATAATTTGGGAATTTACTCTGTGTTTATTTATTTTTATGTTTTGTAT
TTGGATTTTAGAAAGTAAATAAAGAAGGTAGAAGAGTTACGGAATGAAGAAAAAAAAATAAACAAAGGTT
TAAAAAATTTCAACAAAAAGCGTACTTTACATATATATTTATTAGACAAGAAAAGCAGATTAAATAGATA
TACATTCGATTAACGATAAGTAAAATGTAAAATCACAGGATTTTCGTGTGTGGTCTTCTACACAGACAAG
ATGAAACAATTCGGCATTAATACCTGAGAGCAGGAAGAGCAAGATAAAAGGTAGTATTTGTTGGCGATCC
CCCTAGAGTCTTTTACATCTTCGGAAAACAAAAACTATTTTTTCTTTAATTTCTTTTTTTACTTTCTATT
TTTAATTTATATATTTATATTAAAAAATTTAAATTATAATTATTTTTATAGCACGTGATGAAAAGGACCC
AGGTGGCACTTTTCGGGGAAATGTGCGCGGAACCCCTATTTGTTTATTTTTCTAAATACATTCAAATATG
TATCCGCTCATGAGACAATAACCCTGATAAATGCTTCAATAATATTGAAAAAGGAAGAGTATGAGCCATA
TTCAACGGGAAACGTCTTGCTCGAGGCCGCGATTAAATTCCAACATGGATGCTGATTTATATGGGTATAA
ATGGGCTCGCGATAATGTCGGGCAATCAGGTGCGACAATCTATCGATTGTATGGGAAGCCCGATGCGCCA
GAGTTGTTTCTGAAACATGGCAAAGGTAGCGTTGCCAATGATGTTACAGATGAGATGGTCAGACTAAACT
GGCTGACGGAATTTATGCCTCTTCCGACCATCAAGCATTTTATCCGTACTCCTGATGATGCATGGTTACT
CACCACTGCGATCCCCGGGAAAACAGCATTCCAGGTATTAGAAGAATATCCTGATTCAGGTGAAAATATT
GTTGATGCGCTGGCAGTGTTCCTGCGCCGGTTGCATTCGATTCCTGTTTGTAATTGTCCTTTTAACAGCG
ATCGCGTATTTCGTCTCGCTCAGGCGCAATCACGAATGAATAACGGTTTGGTTGATGCGAGTGATTTTGA
TGACGAGCGTAATGGCTGGCCTGTTGAACAAGTCTGGAAAGAAATGCATAAGCTTTTGCCATTCTCACCG
GATTCAGTCGTCACTCATGGTGATTTCTCACTTGATAACCTTATTTTTGACGAGGGGAAATTAATAGGTT
GTATTGATGTTGGACGAGTCGGAATCGCAGACCGATACCAGGATCTTGCCATCCTATGGAACTGCCTCGG
TGAGTTTTCTCCTTCATTACAGAAACGGCTTTTTCAAAAATATGGTATTGATAATCCTGATATGAATAAA
TTGCAGTTTCATTTGATGCTCGATGAGTTTTTCTAACTGTCAGACCAAGTTTACTCATATATACTTTAGA
TTGATTTAAAACTTCATTTTTAATTTAAAAGGATCTAGGTGAAGATCCTTTTTGATAATCTCATGACCAA
AATCCCTTAACGTGAGTTTTCGTTCCACTGAGCGTCAGACCCCGTAGAAAAGATCAAAGGATCTTCTTGA
GATCCTTTTTTTCTGCGCGTAATCTGCTGCTTGCAAACAAAAAAACCACCGCTACCAGCGGTGGTTTGTT
TGCCGGATCAAGAGCTACCAACTCTTTTTCCGAAGGTAACTGGCTTCAGCAGAGCGCAGATACCAAATAC
TGTTCTTCTAGTGTAGCCGTAGTTAGGCCACCACTTCAAGAACTCTGTAGCACCACCTACATACCTCGCT
CTGCTAATCCTGTTACCAGTGGCTGCTGCCAGTGGCGATAAGTCGTGTCTTACCGGGTTGGACTCAAGAC
GATAGTTACCGGATAAGGCGCAGCGGTCGGGCTGAACGGGGGGTTCGTGCACACAGCCCAGCTTGGAGCG
AACGACCTACACCGAACTGAGATACCTACAGCGTGAGCTATGAGAAAGCGCCACGCTTCCCGAAGGGAGA
AAGGCGGACAGGTATCCGGTAAGCGGCAGGGTCGGAACAGGAGAGCGCACGAGGGAGCTTCCAGGGGGAA
ACGCCTGGTATCTTTATAGTCCTGTCGGGTTTCGCCACCTCTGACTTGAGCGTCGATTTTTGTGATGCTC
GTCAGGGGGGCGGAGCCTATGGAAAAACGCCAGCAACGCGGCACTTTGTAACTGAGCTGTCATTTTGCTG
GCCCAGCTGGTCGACCGCGGCTAAGCAGTACTGGTACCGTTGTGGAAATGTAAAGAGCCCCATTATCTTA
GCCTAAAAAAACCTTCTCTTTGGAACTTTCAGTAATACGCTTAACTGCTCATTGCTATATTGAAGTACGG
ATTAGAAGCCGCCGAGCGGGTGACAGCCCTCCGAAGGAAGACTCTCCTCCGTGCGTCCTCGTCTTCACCG
GTCGCGTTCCTGAAACGCAGATGTGCCTCGCGCCGCACTGCTCCGAACAATAAAGATTCTACAATACTAG
CTTTTATGGTTATGAAGAGGAAAAATTGGCAGTAACCTGGCCCCACAAACCTTCAAATGAACGAATCAAA
TTAACAACCATAGGATGATAATGCGATTAGTTTTTTAGCCTTATTTCTGGGGTAATTAATCAGCGAAGCG
ATGATTTTTGATCTATTAACAGATATATAAATGCAAAAACTGCATAACCACTTTAACTAATACTTTCAAC
ATTTTCGGTTTGTATTACTTCTTATTCAAATGTAATAAAAGTATCAACAAAAAATTGTTAATATACCTCT
ATACTTTAACGTCAAGGAGAAAAAACCCCGGATCGAATTCCCTACTTCATACATTTTCAATTAAGATGAG
GTTCCCATCTATTTTCACCGCTGTTGTTTTTGCTGCTTCTTCTGCTTTGGCTGCTCCAGCTAATGGTATG
TTAGAAAAATTTGTTGGCACCTGGAAGATCGAATCCTCTGAAAATTTTGGTGAATACTTGAAGGCTATCG
GTGCCCCAAAAGAATTGGCTGATGCTGGTGATGCTACTACTCCAGTCTTGTACATTTCTCAAAAGGATGG
TGATAAGATGACCGTCAAGATTGAAAACGGTCCACCAACTTTTTTGGATACCCAAGTTTCTTTCAAGTTG
GGTGAAGAATTCGACGAATTTCCATCCGATAGAAGAAAGGGTGTTAAGTCCGTTGTTAACTTGTCTGGTG
AGAAGTTGGTTTACGTTCAAAAGTGGGATGGTAAAGAAACCACTTACGTCAGAGAAATCAAGGACGGTAA
ATTGGTTGTTACTTTGACCATGGGTGATGTTGTTGCTGTTAGATCTTATAGAAGGGCCTCTGAAGTTTCT
GCACAGGAACTGACAACTATATGCGAGCAAATCCCCTCACCAACTTTAGAATCGACGCCGTACTCTTTGT
CAACGACTACTATTTTGGCCAACGGGAAGGCAATGCAAGGAGTTTTTGAATATTACAAATCAGTAACGTT
TGTCAGTAATTGCGGTTCTCACCCCTCAACAACTAGCAAAGGCAGCCCCATAAACACACAGTATGTTTTT
AAGGACAATAGCTCGACGATTGAAGGTAGATACCCATACGACGTTCCAGACTACGCTCTGCAGGCTAGTG
GTGGAGGAGGCTCTGGTGGAGGCGGTAGCGGAGGCGGAGGGTCGGCTAGCCATATGCACGATGAACTATA
ATGAAGCATGCTTAATTAAGGCGCCTTATCTCGAGGGGGGCGGATCCGAACAAAAGCTTATTTCTGAAGA
GGACTTGTAATAGAGATCTGATAACAACAGTGTAGATGTAACAAAATCGACTTTGTTCCCACTGTACTTT
TAGCTCGTACAAAATACAATATACTTTTCATTTCTCCGTAAACAACATGTTTTCCCATG
Features (pLannotate 1.2.2; 13 found; start..end, strand, type, name):
     50..70      -  misc_feature   bom (fragment): basis of mobility region from pBR322
    121..795     -  CDS            TRP1: phosphoribosylanthranilate isomerase, required for tryptophan biosynthesis; S. cerevisiae TRP1; yeast auxotrophic marker
    796..943     -  promoter       TRP1 promoter: S. cerevisiae TRP1
   1081..1130    -  misc_feature   bom (fragment): basis of mobility region from pBR322
   1236..1739    -  misc_feature   CEN/ARS: S. cerevisiae CEN6 centromere fused to an autonomously replicating sequence
   1776..1880    +  promoter       AmpR promoter: bla
   1881..2696    +  CDS            KanR: aminoglycoside phosphotransferase; aph(3')-Ia; confers resistance to kanamycin in bacteria or G418 (Geneticin®) in eukaryotes
   2867..3455    +  rep_origin     ori: high-copy-number ColE1/pMB1/pBR322/pUC origin of replication
   3638..4079    +  promoter       GAL1 promoter: S. cerevisiae GAL1; inducible promoter, regulated by Gal4
   4126..4194    +  CDS            MF(ALPHA)1 (fragment): MFAL1_YEAST - Also known as MF-ALPHA-1, MFAL1. Experimental evidence at protein level: Swiss-Prot protein existence level 1. The active factor is excreted into the culture medium by haploid cells of the alpha mating type and acts on cells of the opposite mating type (type A). It mediates the conjugation process between the two types by inhibiting the initiation of DNA synthesis in type a cells and synchronizing them with type alpha. From Saccharomyces cerevisiae (strain ATCC 204508 / S288c) (Baker's yeast).
   4198..4614    +  CDS            UnaG: UnaG is a basic (constitutively fluorescent) green fluorescent protein published in 2013, derived from Anguilla japonica. It has low acid sensitivity. It requires the cofactor bilirubin for fluorescence.
   4615..4830    +  CDS            AGA2 (fragment): AGA2_YEAST - Experimental evidence at protein level: Swiss-Prot protein existence level 1. Receptor binding subunit of the a-agglutinin heterodimer. S.cerevisiae a and alpha cells express the complementary cell surface glycoproteins a-agglutinin and alpha-agglutinin, respectively, which interact with one another to promote cellular aggregation during mating. From Saccharomyces cerevisiae (strain ATCC 204508 / S288c) (Baker's yeast).
   5021..5047    +  CDS            Myc (fragment): Myc (human c-Myc proto-oncogene) epitope tag
