>Addgene plasmid #162458 | pJYDC1 | addgene full sequence | sequence record 321474 | Addgene NGS Result
TAATATCCTTTTCTATTTTTCGTTCCGTTACCAACTTTACACATACTTTTGCGGTATTTCACACCGCATA
GATCGGCAAGTGCACAAACAATACTTAAATAAATACTACTCAGTAATAACCTATTTCTTAGCATTTTTGA
CGAAATTTGCTATTTTGTTAGAGTCTTTTACACCATTTGTCTCCACACCTCCGCTTACATCAACACCAAT
AACGCCATTTAATCTAAGCGCATCACCAACATTTTCTGGCGTCAGTCCACCAGCTAACATAAAATGTAAG
CTTTCGGGGCTCTCTTGCCTTCCAACCCAGTCAGAAATCGAGTTCCAATCCAAAAGTTCACCTGTCCCAC
CTGCTTCTGAATCAAACAAGGGAATAAACGAATGAGGTTTCTGTGAAGCTGCACTGAGTAGTATGTTGCA
GTCTTTTGGAAATACGAGTCTTTTAATAACTGGCAAACCGAGGAACTCTTGGTATTCTTGCCACGACTCA
TCTCCATGCAGTTGGACGATATCAATGCCGTAATCATTGACCAGAGCCAAAACATCCTCCTTAGGTTGAT
TACGAAACACGCCAACCAAGTATTTCGGAGTGCCTGAACTATTTTTATATGCTTTTACAAGACTTGAAAT
TTTCCTTGCAATAACCGGGTCAATTGTTCTCTTTCTATTGGGCACACATATAATACCCAGCAAGTCAGCA
TCGGAATCTAGAGCACATTCTGCGGCCTCTGTGCTCTGCAAGCCGCAAACTTTCACCAATGGACCAGAAC
TACCTGTGAAATTAATAACAGACATACTCCAAGCTGCCTTTGTGTGCTTAATCACGTATACTCACGTGCT
CAATAGTCACCAATGCCCTCCCTCTTGGCCCTCTCCTTTTCTTTTTTCGACCGAATTAATTCTTAATCGG
CAAAAAAAGAAAAGCTCCGGATCAAGATTGTACGTAAGGTGACAAGCTATTTTTCAATAAAGAATATCTT
CCACTACTGCCATCTGGCGTCATAACTGCAAAGTACACATATATTACGATGCTGTTCTATTAAATGCTTC
CTATATTATATATATAGTAATGTCGTGATCTATGGTGCACTCTCAGTACAATCTGCTCTGATGCCGCATA
GTTAAGCCAGCCCCGACACCCGCCAACACCCGCTGACGCGCCCTTGAGACGAAAGGGCCTCGTGATACGC
CTATTTTTATAGGTTAATGTCATGATAATAATGGTTTCTTAGACGGATCGCTTGCCTGTAACTTACACGC
GCCTCGTATCTTTTAATGATGGAATAATTTGGGAATTTACTCTGTGTTTATTTATTTTTATGTTTTGTAT
TTGGATTTTAGAAAGTAAATAAAGAAGGTAGAAGAGTTACGGAATGAAGAAAAAAAAAATAAACAAAGGT
TTAAAAAATTTCAACAAAAAGCGTACTTTACATATATATTTATTAGACAAGAAAAGCAGATTAAATAGAT
ATACATTCGATTAACGATAAGTAAAATGTAAAATCACAGGATTTTCGTGTGTGGTCTTCTACACAGACAA
GATGAAACAATTCGGCATTAATACCTGAGAGCAGGAAGAGCAAGATAAAAGGTAGTATTTGTTGGCGATC
CCCCTAGAGTCTTTTACATCTTCGGAAAACAAAAACTATTTTTTCTTTAATTTCTTTTTTTACTTTCTAT
TTTTAATTTATATATTTATATTAAAAAATTTAAATTATAATTATTTTTATAGCACGTGATGAAAAGGACC
CAGGTGGCACTTTTCGGGGAAATGTGCGCGGAACCCCTATTTGTTTATTTTTCTAAATACATTCAAATAT
GTATCCGCTCATGAGACAATAACCCTGATAAATGCTTCAATAATATTGAAAAAGGAAGAGTATGAGCCAT
ATTCAACGGGAAACGTCTTGCTCGAGGCCGCGATTAAATTCCAACATGGATGCTGATTTATATGGGTATA
AATGGGCTCGCGATAATGTCGGGCAATCAGGTGCGACAATCTATCGATTGTATGGGAAGCCCGATGCGCC
AGAGTTGTTTCTGAAACATGGCAAAGGTAGCGTTGCCAATGATGTTACAGATGAGATGGTCAGACTAAAC
TGGCTGACGGAATTTATGCCTCTTCCGACCATCAAGCATTTTATCCGTACTCCTGATGATGCATGGTTAC
TCACCACTGCGATCCCCGGGAAAACAGCATTCCAGGTATTAGAAGAATATCCTGATTCAGGTGAAAATAT
TGTTGATGCGCTGGCAGTGTTCCTGCGCCGGTTGCATTCGATTCCTGTTTGTAATTGTCCTTTTAACAGC
GATCGCGTATTTCGTCTCGCTCAGGCGCAATCACGAATGAATAACGGTTTGGTTGATGCGAGTGATTTTG
ATGACGAGCGTAATGGCTGGCCTGTTGAACAAGTCTGGAAAGAAATGCATAAGCTTTTGCCATTCTCACC
GGATTCAGTCGTCACTCATGGTGATTTCTCACTTGATAACCTTATTTTTGACGAGGGGAAATTAATAGGT
TGTATTGATGTTGGACGAGTCGGAATCGCAGACCGATACCAGGATCTTGCCATCCTATGGAACTGCCTCG
GTGAGTTTTCTCCTTCATTACAGAAACGGCTTTTTCAAAAATATGGTATTGATAATCCTGATATGAATAA
ATTGCAGTTTCATTTGATGCTCGATGAGTTTTTCTAACTGTCAGACCAAGTTTACTCATATATACTTTAG
ATTGATTTAAAACTTCATTTTTAATTTAAAAGGATCTAGGTGAAGATCCTTTTTGATAATCTCATGACCA
AAATCCCTTAACGTGAGTTTTCGTTCCACTGAGCGTCAGACCCCGTAGAAAAGATCAAAGGATCTTCTTG
AGATCCTTTTTTTCTGCGCGTAATCTGCTGCTTGCAAACAAAAAAACCACCGCTACCAGCGGTGGTTTGT
TTGCCGGATCAAGAGCTACCAACTCTTTTTCCGAAGGTAACTGGCTTCAGCAGAGCGCAGATACCAAATA
CTGTTCTTCTAGTGTAGCCGTAGTTAGGCCACCACTTCAAGAACTCTGTAGCACCACCTACATACCTCGC
TCTGCTAATCCTGTTACCAGTGGCTGCTGCCAGTGGCGATAAGTCGTGTCTTACCGGGTTGGACTCAAGA
CGATAGTTACCGGATAAGGCGCAGCGGTCGGGCTGAACGGGGGGTTCGTGCACACAGCCCAGCTTGGAGC
GAACGACCTACACCGAACTGAGATACCTACAGCGTGAGCTATGAGAAAGCGCCACGCTTCCCGAAGGGAG
AAAGGCGGACAGGTATCCGGTAAGCGGCAGGGTCGGAACAGGAGAGCGCACGAGGGAGCTTCCAGGGGGA
AACGCCTGGTATCTTTATAGTCCTGTCGGGTTTCGCCACCTCTGACTTGAGCGTCGATTTTTGTGATGCT
CGTCAGGGGGGCGGAGCCTATGAAAAAACGCCAGCAACGCGGCACTTTGTAACTGAGCTGTCATTTTGCT
GGCCCAGCTGGTCGACCGCGGCTAAGCAGTACTGGTACCGTTGTGGAAATGTAAAGAGCCCCATTATCTT
AGCCTAAAAAAACCTTCTCTTTGGAACTTTCAGTAATACGCTTAACTGCTCATTGCTATATTGAAGTACG
GATTAGAAGCCGCCGAGCGGGTGACAGCCCTCCGAAGGAAGACTCTCCTCCGTGCGTCCTCGTCTTCACC
GGTCGCGTTCCTGAAACGCAGATGTGCCTCGCGCCGCACTGCTCCGAACAATAAAGATTCTACAATACTA
GCTTTTATGGTTATGAAGAGGAAAAATTGGCAGTAACCTGGCCCCACAAACCTTCAAATGAACGAATCAA
ATTAACAACCATAGGATGATAATGCGATTAGTTTTTTAGCCTTATTTCTGGGGTAATTAATCAGCGAAGC
GATGATTTTTGATCTATTAACAGATATATAAATGCAAAAACTGCATAACCACTTTAACTAATACTTTCAA
CATTTTCGGTTTGTATTACTTCTTATTCAAATGTAATAAAAGTATCAACAAAAAATTGTTAATATACCTC
TATACTTTAACGTCAAGGAGAAAAAACCCCGGATCGAATTCCCTACTTCATACATTTTCAATTAAGATGA
GGTTCCCATCTATTTTCACCGCTGTTGTTTTTGCTGCTTCTTCTGCTTTGGCTGCTCCAGCTAATGGTAT
GTTAGAAAAATTTGTTGGCACCTGGAAGATCGAATCCTCTGAAAATTTTGGTGAATACTTGAAGGCTATC
GGTGCCCCAAAAGAATTGGCTGATGCTGGTGATGCTACTACTCCAGTCTTGTACATTTCTCAAAAGGATG
GTGATAAGATGACCGTCAAGATTGAAAACGGTCCACCAACTTTTTTGGATACCCAAGTTTCTTTCAAGTT
GGGTGAAGAATTCGACGAATTTCCATCCGATAGAAGAAAGGGTGTTAAGTCCGTTGTTAACTTGTCTGGT
GAGAAGTTGGTTTACGTTCAAAAGTGGGATGGTAAAGAAACCACTTACGTCAGAGAAATCAAGGACGGTA
AATTGGTTGTTACTTTGACCATGGGTGATGTTGTTGCTGTTAGATCTTATAGAAGGGCCTCTGAAGTTTC
TGCACAGGAACTGACAACTATATGCGAGCAAATCCCCTCACCAACTTTAGAATCGACGCCGTACTCTTTG
TCAACGACTACTATTTTGGCCAACGGGAAGGCAATGCAAGGAGTTTTTGAATATTACAAATCAGTAACGT
TTGTCAGTAATTGCGGTTCTCACCCCTCAACAACTAGCAAAGGCAGCCCCATAAACACACAGTATGTTTT
TAAGGACAATAGCTCGACGATTGAAGGTAGATACCCATACGACGTTCCAGACTACGCTCTGCAGGCTAGT
GGTGGAGGAGGCTCTGGTGGAGGCGGTAGCGGAGGCGGAGGGTCGGCTAGCCATATGCACGATGAACTAT
AATGAAGCATGCTTAATTAAGGCGCCTTATCTCGAGGGGGGCGGATCCGAACAAAAGCTTATTTCTGAAG
AGGACTTGTAATAGAGATCTGATAACAACAGTGTAGATGTAACAAAATCGACTTTGTTCCCACTGTACTT
TTAGCTCGTACAAAATACAATATACTTTTCATTTCTCCGTAAACAACATGTTTTCCCATG
Features (pLannotate 1.2.2; 13 found; start..end, strand, type, name):
     50..70      -  misc_feature   bom (fragment): basis of mobility region from pBR322
    121..795     -  CDS            TRP1: phosphoribosylanthranilate isomerase, required for tryptophan biosynthesis; S. cerevisiae TRP1; yeast auxotrophic marker
    796..943     -  promoter       TRP1 promoter: S. cerevisiae TRP1
   1081..1130    -  misc_feature   bom (fragment): basis of mobility region from pBR322
   1236..1740    -  misc_feature   CEN/ARS: S. cerevisiae CEN6 centromere fused to an autonomously replicating sequence
   1777..1881    +  promoter       AmpR promoter: bla
   1882..2697    +  CDS            KanR: aminoglycoside phosphotransferase; aph(3')-Ia; confers resistance to kanamycin in bacteria or G418 (Geneticin®) in eukaryotes
   2868..3452    +  rep_origin     ori: high-copy-number ColE1/pMB1/pBR322/pUC origin of replication
   3639..4080    +  promoter       GAL1 promoter: S. cerevisiae GAL1; inducible promoter, regulated by Gal4
   4127..4195    +  CDS            MF(ALPHA)1 (fragment): MFAL1_YEAST - Also known as MF-ALPHA-1, MFAL1. Experimental evidence at protein level: Swiss-Prot protein existence level 1. The active factor is excreted into the culture medium by haploid cells of the alpha mating type and acts on cells of the opposite mating type (type A). It mediates the conjugation process between the two types by inhibiting the initiation of DNA synthesis in type a cells and synchronizing them with type alpha. From Saccharomyces cerevisiae (strain ATCC 204508 / S288c) (Baker's yeast).
   4199..4615    +  CDS            UnaG: UnaG is a basic (constitutively fluorescent) green fluorescent protein published in 2013, derived from Anguilla japonica. It has low acid sensitivity. It requires the cofactor bilirubin for fluorescence.
   4616..4831    +  CDS            AGA2 (fragment): AGA2_YEAST - Experimental evidence at protein level: Swiss-Prot protein existence level 1. Receptor binding subunit of the a-agglutinin heterodimer. S.cerevisiae a and alpha cells express the complementary cell surface glycoproteins a-agglutinin and alpha-agglutinin, respectively, which interact with one another to promote cellular aggregation during mating. From Saccharomyces cerevisiae (strain ATCC 204508 / S288c) (Baker's yeast).
   5022..5048    +  CDS            Myc (fragment): Myc (human c-Myc proto-oncogene) epitope tag
