[The description below was written by a language model from this plasmid's Addgene catalogue record and pLannotate feature annotations shown in this document.]
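Description:
pJYDC1 is an empty-backbone yeast surface display plasmid of about 5.2 kb, built on the pJYD backbone as a bacteria/yeast shuttle vector. In E. coli it replicates from a high-copy ColE1/pUC-type origin and is selected with kanamycin through an aph(3')-Ia gene driven by the bla (AmpR) promoter. In Saccharomyces cerevisiae it is maintained as a low-copy centromeric plasmid through a CEN6/ARS element and selected by tryptophan prototrophy through TRP1 under its own promoter. Two short remnants of the pBR322 bom region are also annotated.

The display cassette is driven by the galactose-inducible GAL1 promoter. It opens with a fragment of the alpha-mating-factor (MFα1) leader, which directs the product into the secretory pathway. This is followed by the reporter eUnaG2, an engineered form of the eel UnaG protein that fluoresces green-yellow only when it binds bilirubin, and then by an Aga2p fragment. Aga2p is the a-agglutinin subunit that anchors fusions to the cell wall by pairing with Aga1p. Proteins of interest are inserted downstream so that they are fused to the C-terminus of Aga2p, with the reporter at the N-terminal end of the fusion and a myc epitope at the C-terminal end. The catalogue also lists an HA tag and a C-terminal HDEL sequence (an ER-retention motif), but neither is annotated in the feature tables, and the record does not explain their exact placement or role.

The arrangement lets expression and display level be monitored directly by bilirubin-dependent fluorescence, without antibody labelling, during binding selections and library screening. The depositor and sequencing-derived records differ by a single nucleotide in length and carry the same annotations.
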