Addgene plasmid #162458: pJYDC1
Purpose: (Empty Backbone) Yeast display plasmid for expression of C-terminal fusions with Aga2p yeast agglutinin. The reporter, eUnaG2 bilirubin dependent green-yellow fluorescent protein, is fused to the Nterminus
Depositing lab: Gideon Schreiber. Depositing organization: Weizmann Institute of Science. Publication: An enhanced yeast display platform demonstrates the binding plasticity under various selection pressures. Zahradník J, Dey D, Marciano S, Schreiber G. bioRxiv Preprint 2020 10.1101/2020.12.16.423176.
Backbone
  Vector backbone: New backbone pJYD
  Backbone manufacturer: Dr. Jiri Zahradnik
  Backbone size (bp): 5169
  Vector type: Shuttle vector bacteria/yeast
  Selectable markers: TRP1
  Tag / fusion protein: eUnaG2 fluorescent protein (N terminal on backbone); HA tag (N terminal on backbone); HDEL sequence (C terminal on backbone); myc tag (C terminal on backbone)
Growth in bacteria
  Bacterial resistance: Kanamycin, 50 μg/mL
  Growth temperature: 37°C
  Growth strain: DH5alpha
  Copy number: Unknown
Terms and licenses: Academic/Nonprofit Terms; Industry Terms: Not Available to Industry
Depositor comments: Please visit https://www.biorxiv.org/content/10.1101/2020.12.16.423176v1 for bioRxiv preprint.
How to cite: pJYDC1 was a gift from Gideon Schreiber (Addgene plasmid # 162458 ; http://n2t.net/addgene:162458 ; RRID:Addgene_162458)
