>Addgene plasmid #162458 | pJYDC1 | depositor partial sequence | sequence record 314850 | 3460 - 5143
CCAGCAACGCGGCACTTTGTAACTGAGCTGTCATTTTGCTGGCCCAGCTGGTCGACCGCGGCTAAGCAGT
ACTGGTACCGTTGTGGAAATGTAAAGAGCCCCATTATCTTAGCCTAAAAAAACCTTCTCTTTGGAACTTT
CAGTAATACGCTTAACTGCTCATTGCTATATTGAAGTACGGATTAGAAGCCGCCGAGCGGGTGACAGCCC
TCCGAAGGAAGACTCTCCTCCGTGCGTCCTCGTCTTCACCGGTCGCGTTCCTGAAACGCAGATGTGCCTC
GCGCCGCACTGCTCCGAACAATAAAGATTCTACAATACTAGCTTTTATGGTTATGAAGAGGAAAAATTGG
CAGTAACCTGGCCCCACAAACCTTCAAATGAACGAATCAAATTAACAACCATAGGATGATAATGCGATTA
GTTTTTTAGCCTTATTTCTGGGGTAATTAATCAGCGAAGCGATGATTTTTGATCTATTAACAGATATATA
AATGCAAAAACTGCATAACCACTTTAACTAATACTTTCAACATTTTCGGTTTGTATTACTTCTTATTCAA
ATGTAATAAAAGTATCAACAAAAAATTGTTAATATACCTCTATACTTTAACGTCAAGGAGAAAAAACCCC
GGATCGAATTCCCTACTTCATACATTTTCAATTAAGATGAGGTTCCCATCTATTTTCACCGCTGTTGTTT
TTGCTGCTTCTTCTGCTTTGGCTGCTCCAGCTAATGGTATGTTAGAAAAATTTGTTGGCACCTGGAAGAT
CGAATCCTCTGAAAATTTTGGTGAATACTTGAAGGCTATCGGTGCCCCAAAAGAATTGGCTGATGCTGGT
GATGCTACTACTCCAGTCTTGTACATTTCTCAAAAGGATGGTGATAAGATGACCGTCAAGATTGAAAACG
GTCCACCAACTTTTTTGGATACCCAAGTTTCTTTCAAGTTGGGTGAAGAATTCGACGAATTTCCATCCGA
TAGAAGAAAGGGTGTTAAGTCCGTTGTTAACTTGTCTGGTGAGAAGTTGGTTTACGTTCAAAAGTGGGAT
GGTAAAGAAACCACTTACGTCAGAGAAATCAAGGACGGTAAATTGGTTGTTACTTTGACCATGGGTGATG
TTGTTGCTGTTAGATCTTATAGAAGGGCCTCTGAAGTTTCTGCACAGGAACTGACAACTATATGCGAGCA
AATCCCCTCACCAACTTTAGAATCGACGCCGTACTCTTTGTCAACGACTACTATTTTGGCCAACGGGAAG
GCAATGCAAGGAGTTTTTGAATATTACAAATCAGTAACGTTTGTCAGTAATTGCGGTTCTCACCCCTCAA
CAACTAGCAAAGGCAGCCCCATAAACACACAGTATGTTTTTAAGGACAATAGCTCGACGATTGAAGGTAG
ATACCCATACGACGTTCCAGACTACGCTCTGCAGGCTAGTGGTGGAGGAGGCTCTGGTGGAGGCGGTAGC
GGAGGCGGAGGGTCGGCTAGCCATATGCACGATGAACTATAATGAAGCATGCTTAATTAAGGCGCCTTAT
CTCGAGGGGGGCGGATCCGAACAAAAGCTTATTTCTGAAGAGGACTTGTAATAGAGATCTGATAACAACA
GTGTAGATGTAACAAAATCGACTTTGTTCCCACTGTACTTTTAGCTCGTACAAAATACAATATACTTTTC
ATTT
